>Addgene plasmid #60895 | CFP(1-158) in pcDNAI/Amp | depositor full sequence | sequence record 112492 | CFP(1-158) in pcDNAI/Amp sequence 5245 bps
GGCGTAATCTGCTGCTTGCAAACAAAAAAACCACCGCTACCAGCGGTGGTTTGTTTGCCGGATCAAGAGC
TACCAACTCTTTTTCCGAAGGTAACTGGCTTCAGCAGAGCGCAGATACCAAATACTGTCCTTCTAGTGTA
GCCGTAGTTAGGCCACCACTTCAAGAACTCTGTAGCACCGCCTACATACCTCGCTCTGCTAATCCTGTTA
CCAGTGGCTGCTGCCAGTGGCGATAAGTCGTGTCTTACCGGGTTGGACTCAAGACGATAGTTACCGGATA
AGGCGCAGCGGTCGGGCTGAACGGGGGGTTCGTGCACACAGCCCAGCTTGGAGCGAACGACCTACACCGA
ACTGAGATACCTACAGCGTGAGCATTGAGAAAGCGCCACGCTTCCCGAAGGGAGAAAGGCGGACAGGTAT
CCGGTAAGCGGCAGGGTCGGAACAGGAGAGCGCACGAGGGAGCTTCCAGGGGGAAACGCCTGGTATCTTT
ATAGTCCTGTCGGGTTTCGCCACCTCTGACTTGAGCGTCGATTTTTGTGATGCTCGTCAGGGGGGCGGAG
CCTATGGAAAAACGCCAGCAACGCAAGCTAGCTTCTAGCTAGAAATTGTAAACGTTAATATTTTGTTAAA
ATTCGCGTTAAATTTTTGTTAAATCAGCTCATTTTTTAACCAATAGGCCGAAATCGGCAAAATCCCTTAT
AAATCAAAAGAATAGCCCGAGATAGGGT
[37 nt withheld, positions 729-765]
AAAGAACGTGGACTCCAACGTCAAAGGGCGAAAAACCGTCTATCAGGGCGATGGCC
[115 nt withheld, positions 822-936]
G
[144 nt withheld, positions 938-1081]
ACCGTATAACGTGCTTTCCTCGTTG
[64 nt withheld, positions 1107-1170]
CTGGATTACCAAAGGGCCTCGTGATACGCCTATTTTTATAGGTTAATGTCATGATAATAATGGTTTCTTA
GACGTCAGGTGGCACTTTTCGGGGAAATGTGCGCGGAACCCCTATTTGTTTATTTTTCTAAATACATTCA
AATATGTATCCGCTCATGAGACAATAACCCTGATAAATGCTTCAATAATATTGAAAAAGGAAGAGTATGA
GTATTCAACATTTCCGTGTCGCCCTTATTCCCTTTTTTGCGGCATTTTGCCTTCCTGTTTTTGCTCACCC
AGAAACGCTGGTGAAAGTAAAAGATGCTGAAGATCAGTTGGGTGCACGAGTGGGTTACATCGAACTGGAT
CTCAACAGCGGTAAGATCCTTGAGAGTTTTCGCCCCGAAGAACGTTTTCCAATGATGAGCACTTTTAAAG
TTCTGCTATGTGGCGCGGTATTATCCCGTGTTGACGCCGGGCAAGAGCAACTCGGTCGCCGCATACACTA
TTCTCAGAATGACTTGGTTGAGTACTCACCAGTCACAGAAAAGCATCTTACGGATGGCATGACAGTAAGA
GAATTATGCAGTGCTGCCATAACCATGAGTGATAACACTGCGGCCAACTTACTTCTGACAACGATCGGAG
GACCGAAGGAGCTAACCGCTTTTTTGCACAACATGGGGGATCATGTAACTCGCCTTGATCGTTGGGAACC
GGAGCTGAATGAAGCCATACCAAACGACGAGCGTGACACCACGATGCCTGCAGCAATGGCAACAACGTTG
CGCAAACTATTAACTGGCGAACTACTTACTCTAGCTTCCCGGCAACAATTAATAGACTGGATGGAGGCGG
ATAAAGTTGCAGGACCACTTCTGCGCTCGGCCCTTCCGGCTGGCTGGTTTATTGCTGATAAATCTGGAGC
CGGTGAGCGTGGGTCTCGCGGTATCATTGCAGCACTGGGGCCAGATGGTAAGCCCTCCCGTATCGTAGTT
ATCTACACGACGGGGAGTCAGGCAACTATGGATGAACGAAATAGACAGATCGCTGAGATAGGTGCCTCAC
TGATTAAGCATTGGTAACTGTCAGACCAAGTTTACTCATATATACTTTAGATTGATTTAAAACTTCATTT
TTAATTTCTCTAGCGCGTTGACATTGATTATTGACTAGTTATTAATAGTAATCAATTACGGGGTCATTAG
TTCATAGCCCATATATGGAGTTCCGCGTTACATAACTTACGGTAAATGGCCCGCCTGGCTGACCGCCCAA
CGACCCCCGCCCATTGACGTCAATAATGACGTATGTTCCCATAGTAACGCCAATAGGGACTTTCCATTGA
CGTCAATGGGTGGACTATTTACGGTAAACTGCCCACTTGGCAGTACATCAAGTGTATCATATGCCAAGTA
CGCCCCCTATTGACGTCAATGACGGTAAATGGCCCGCCTGGCATTATGCCCAGTACATGACCTTATGGGA
CTTTCCTACTTGGCAGTACATCTACGTATTAGTCATCGCTATTACCATGGTGATGCGGTTTTGGCAGTAC
ATCAATGGGCGTGGATAGCGGTTTGACTCACGGGGATTTCCAAGTCTCCACCCCATTGACGTCAATGGGA
GTTTGTTTTGGCACCAAAATCAACGGGACTTTCCAAAATGTCGTAACAACTCCGCCCCATTGACGCAAAT
GGGCGGTAGGCGTGTACGGTGGGAGGTCTATATAAGCAGAGCTCTCTGGCTAACTAGAGAACCCACTGCT
TACTGGCTTATCGAAATTAATACGACTCACTATAGGGAGACCCAAGCTTGGTACCGAGCTCGGATCCGCC
ACCATGGTGAGCAAGGGCGAGGAGCTGTTCACCGGGGTGGTGCCCATCCTGGTCGAGCTGGACGGCGACG
TAAACGGCCACAAGTTCAGCGTGTCCGGCGAGGGCGAGGGCGATGCCACCTACGGCAAGCTGACCCTGAA
GTTCATCTGCACCACCGGCAAGCTGCCCGTGCCCTGGCCCACCCTCGTGACCACCCTGACCTGGGGCGTG
CAGTGCTTCAGCCGCTACCCCGACCACATGAAGCAGCACGACTTCTTCAAGTCCGCCATGCCCGAAGGCT
ACGTCCAGGAGCGCACCATCTTCTTCAAGGACGACGGCAACTACAAGACCCGCGCCGAGGTGAAGTTCGA
GGGCGACACCCTGGTGAACCGCATCGAGCTGAAGGGCATCGACTTCAAGGAGGACGGCAACATCCTGGGG
CACAAGCTGGAGTACAACTACATCAGCCACAACGTCTATATCACCGCCGACAAGCAGAGATCTATCACAC
TGGCGGCCGCTCGAGCATGCATCTAGAGGGCCCTATTCTATAGTGTCACCTAAATGCTAGAGGATCTTTG
TGAAGGAACCTTACTTCTGTGGTGTGACATAATTGGACAAACTACCTACAGAGATTTAAAGCTCTAAGGT
AAATATAAAATTTTTAAGTGTATAATGTGTTAAACTACTGATTCTAATTGTTTGTGTATTTTAGATTCCA
ACCTATGGAACTGATGAATGGGAGCAGTGGTGGAATGCCTTTAATGAGGAAAACCTGTTTTGCTCAGAAG
AAATGCCATCTAGTGATGATGAGGCTACTGCTGACTCTCAACATTCTACTCCTCCAAAAAAGAAGAGAAA
GGTAGAAGACCCCAAGGACTTTCCTTCAGAATTGCTAAGTTTTTTGAGTCATGCTGTGTTTAGTAATAGA
ACTCTTGCTTGCTTTGCTATTTACACCACAAAGGAAAAAGCTGCACTGCTATACAAGAAAATTATGGAAA
AATATTTGATGTATAGTGCCTTGACTAGAGATCATAATCAGCCATACCACATTTGTAGAGGTTTTACTTG
CTTTAAAAAACCTCCCACACCTCCCCCTGAACCTGAAACATAAAATGAATGCAATTGTTGTTGTTAACTT
GTTTATTGCAGCTTATAATGGTTACAAATAAAGCAATAGCATCACAAATTTCACAAATAAAGCATTTTTT
TCACTGCATTCTAGTTGTGGTTTGTCCAAACTCATCAATGTATCTTATCATGTCTGGATCATCCCGCCAT
GGTATCAACGCCATATTTCTATTTACAGTAGGGACCTCTTCGTTGTGTAGGTACCGCTGTATTCCTAGGG
AAATAGTAGAGGCACCTTGAACTGTCTGCATCAGCCATATAGCCCCCGCTGTTCGACTTACAAACACAGG
CACAGTACTGACAAACCCATACACCTCCTCTGAAATACCCATAGTTGCTAGGGCTGTCTCCGAACTCATT
ACACCCTCCAAAGTCAGAGCTGTAATTTCGCCATCAAGGGCAGCGAGGGCTTCTCCAGATAAAATAGCTT
CTGCCGAGAGTCCCGTAAGGGTAGACACTTCAGCTAATCCCTCGATGAGGTCTACTAGAATAGTCAGTGC
GGCTCCCATTTTGAAAATTCACTTACTTGATCAGCTTCAGAAGATGGCGGAGGGCCTCCAACACAGTAAT
TTTCCTCCCGACTCTTAAAATAGAAAATGTCAAGTCAGTTAAGCAGGAAGTGGACTAACTGACGCAGCTG
GCCGTGCGACATCCTCTTTTAATTAGTTGCTAGGCAACGCCCTCCAGAGGGCGTGTGGTTTTGCAAGAGG
AAGCAAAAGCCTCTCCACCCAGGCCTAGAATGTTTCCACCCAATCATTACTATGACAACAGCTGTTTTTT
TTAGTATTAAGCAGAGGCCGGGGACCCCTGGGCCCGCTTACTCTGGAGAAAAAGAAGAGAGGCATTGTAG
AGGCTTCCAGAGGCAACTTGTCAAAACAGGACTGCTTCTATTTCTGTCACACTGTCTGGCCCTGTCACAA
GGTCCAGCACCTCCATACCCCCTTTAATAAGCAGTTTGGGAACGGGTGCGGGTCTTACTCCGCCCATCCC
GCCCCTAACTCCGCCCAGTTCCGCCCATTCTCCGCCCCATGGCTGACTAATTTTTTTTATTTATGCAGAG
GCCGAGGCCGCCTCGGCCTCTGAGCTATTCCAGAAGTAGTGAGGAGGCTTTTTTGGAGGCCTAGGCTTTT
GCAAAAAGCTAATTC
Features (pLannotate 1.2.2; 20 found; start..end, strand, type, name):
      2..570     +  rep_origin     ori: high-copy-number ColE1/pMB1/pBR322/pUC origin of replication
    603..1061    -  rep_origin     f1 ori (sequence partly withheld): f1 bacteriophage origin of replication; arrow indicates direction of (+) strand synthesis
   1049..1170    -  CDS            M13 gene IV (fragment) (sequence partly withheld): pIV; IV; phage assembly
   1272..1376    +  promoter       AmpR promoter: bla
   1377..2237    +  CDS            AmpR: β-lactamase; bla; confers resistance to ampicillin, carbenicillin, and related antibiotics
   2310..2689    +  enhancer       CMV enhancer: human cytomegalovirus immediate early enhancer
   2690..2893    +  promoter       CMV promoter: human cytomegalovirus (CMV) immediate early promoter
   2889..2922    +  LTR            5' LTR (truncated) (fragment): truncated 5' long terminal repeat (LTR) from HIV-1
   2938..2956    +  promoter       T7 promoter: promoter for bacteriophage T7 RNA polymerase
   3000..3470    +  CDS            Enhanced Cyan-Emitting GFP (fragment): Enhanced Cyan-Emitting GFP is a basic (constitutively fluorescent) cyan fluorescent protein published in 2002, derived from Aequorea victoria.
   3517..3535    -  promoter       SP6 promoter: promoter for bacteriophage SP6 RNA polymerase
   3543..3617    +  CDS            small t antigen (fragment): SV40 (simian virus 40) small t antigen
   3619..3684    +  intron         small t intron: SV40 (simian virus 40) small t antigen intron
   3814..3834    +  CDS            SV40 NLS: nuclear localization signal of SV40 (simian virus 40) large T antigen
   3841..3975    +  CDS            LT_POVHA (fragment): Protein inferred from homology: Swiss-Prot protein existence level 3. Isoform large T antigen is a key early protein essential for both driving viral replication and inducing cellular transformation. Plays a role in viral genome replication by driving entry of quiescent cells into the cell cycle and by autoregulating the synthesis of viral early mRNA. Displays highly oncogenic activities by corrupting the host cellular checkpoint mechanisms that guard cell division and the transcription, replication, and repair of DNA. Participates in the modulation of cellular gene expression preceeding viral
   4000..4083    +  CDS            large T antigen (fragment): large T antigen from SV40 (simian virus 40)
   4106..4240    +  polyA_signal   SV40 poly(A) signal: SV40 polyadenylation signal
   4241..4609    -  CDS            VP2_POVMA (fragment): Experimental evidence at protein level: Swiss-Prot protein existence level 1. [Isoform VP3]: structural protein that resides within the core of the capsid surrounded by 72 VP1 pentamers. Following virus endocytosis and trafficking to the endoplasmic reticulum, VP2 and VP3 form oligomers and integrate into the endoplasmic reticulum membrane. Heterooligomer VP2-VP3 may create a viroporin for transporting the viral genome across the endoplasmic reticulum membrane to the cytoplasm. Nuclear entry of the viral DNA involves the selective exposure and importin recognition of VP2 or Vp3 nuclear localiz
   4977..5075    -  CDS            VP1_POVMP (fragment): Experimental evidence at protein level: Swiss-Prot protein existence level 1. Forms an icosahedral capsid with a T=7 symmetry and a 40 nm diameter. The capsid is composed of 72 pentamers linked to each other by disulfide bonds and associated with VP2 or VP3 proteins. Interacts with terminal alpha(2,3)-linked sialic acids on the cell surface to provide virion attachment to target cell. This attachment induces virion internalization predominantly through caveolin-mediated endocytosis. Once attached, the virion is internalized by caveolin- mediated endocytosis and traffics to the endoplasmic reti
   5086..5221    +  rep_origin     SV40 ori: SV40 origin of replication
