[The description below was written by a language model from this plasmid's Addgene catalogue record and pLannotate feature annotations shown in this document.]
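Description:
CFP(1-158) in pcDNAI/Amp is a mammalian expression plasmid built on the Invitrogen pcDNAI/Amp backbone and designed as a recipient vector for making fusions in which the N-terminal fragment of cyan fluorescent protein (residues 1-158, amplified from ECFP, originally derived from Aequorea victoria GFP) is attached to the N-terminus of a protein of interest. The fragment sits between a BamHI site and a BglII site that was added to the polylinker just 3' of BamHI. Both sites are preserved, and partner coding sequences are presumably placed downstream of the fragment. Expression is driven by the human CMV immediate-early enhancer and promoter, and the transcript is processed using the SV40 small t intron and SV40 polyadenylation signal downstream. T7 and SP6 promoters flank the cloning region and serve as sequencing primer sites.

In bacteria the 5.2 kb plasmid replicates at high copy from a ColE1/pUC-type origin and is selected with ampicillin through the bla gene. An f1 origin is also present, allowing single-stranded DNA production. An SV40 origin permits episomal amplification in cells expressing large T antigen. The short annotated matches to SV40 T antigens and polyomavirus capsid proteins, and a small HIV-1 LTR hit after the CMV promoter, are fragments and most likely remnants of viral sequence in the backbone rather than functional genes. No mammalian selection marker is annotated, which fits transient transfection use.

The CFP fragment is non-fluorescent alone and is intended for bimolecular fluorescence complementation, in which it regains fluorescence when brought together with a complementary fluorescent protein fragment fused to an interacting partner. The associated work used multicolor complementation to examine G protein beta-gamma dimer formation in live cells.
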