Addgene plasmid #60895: CFP(1-158) in pcDNAI/Amp
Purpose: This vector attaches CFP(1-158) to the N-terminus of a protein.
Depositing lab: Catherine Berlot. Depositing organization: Geisinger Health Center. Publication: Analysis of G protein betagamma dimer formation in live cells using multicolor bimolecular fluorescence complementation demonstrates preferences of beta1 for particular gamma subunits. Mervine SM, Yost EA, Sabo JL, Hynes TR, Berlot CH. Mol Pharmacol. 2006 Jul;70(1):194-205. Epub 2006 Apr 26. 10.1124/mol.106.022616 PubMed 16641313.
Backbone
  Vector backbone: pcDNA1/amp
  Backbone manufacturer: Invitrogen
  Backbone size w/o insert (bp): 4800
  Total vector size (bp): 5245
  Modifications to backbone: BglII site introduced into the polylinker 3' to the BamHI site
  Vector type: Mammalian Expression
Growth in bacteria
  Bacterial resistance: Ampicillin, 100 μg/mL
  Growth temperature: 37°C
  Growth strain: DH10B
  Copy number: High Copy
Gene/Insert
  Gene/Insert name: CFP(1-158)
  Species: Aequorea victoria
  Insert size (bp): 445
  Promoter: CMV
  Cloning method: Restriction Enzyme; 5′ cloning site BamHI (not destroyed); 3′ cloning site BglII (not destroyed)
  Sequencing primers: 5′ T7; 3′ SP6
Resource information
  A portion of this plasmid was derived from a plasmid made by: CFP(1-158) was amplified by PCR from ECFP (Clontech)
Terms and licenses: Academic/Nonprofit Terms; Industry Terms: Not Available to Industry
How to cite: CFP(1-158) in pcDNAI/Amp was a gift from Catherine Berlot (Addgene plasmid # 60895 ; http://n2t.net/addgene:60895 ; RRID:Addgene_60895)
