>Addgene plasmid #60895 | CFP(1-158) in pcDNAI/Amp | addgene partial sequence | sequence record 118775 | CMV-F 5'-CGCAAATGGGCGGTAGGCGTG-3'
CCCACTGCTTACTGGCTTATCGAAATTAATACGACTCACTATAGGGAGACCCAAGCTTGGTACCGAGCTC
GGATCCGCCACCATGGTGAGCAAGGGCGAGGAGCTGTTCACCGGGGTGGTGCCCATCCTGGTCGAGCTGG
ACGGCGACGTAAACGGCCACAAGTTCAGCGTGTCCGGCGAGGGCGAGGGCGATGCCACCTACGGCAAGCT
GACCCTGAAGTTCATCTGCACCACCGGCAAGCTGCCCGTGCCCTGGCCCACCCTCGTGACCACCCTGACC
TGGGGCGTGCAGTGCTTCAGCCGCTACCCCGACCACATGAAGCAGCACGACTTCTTCAAGTCCGCCATGC
CCGAAGGCTACGTCCAGGAGCGCACCATCTTCTTCAAGGACGACGGCAACTACAAGACCCGCGCCGAGGT
GAAGTTCGAGGGCGACACCCTGGTGAACCGCATCGAGCTGAAGGGCATCGACTTCAAGGAGGACGGCAAC
ATCCTGGGGCACAAGCTGGAGTACAACTACATCAGCCACAACGTCTATATCACCGCCGACAAGCAGAGAT
CTATCACACTGGCGGCCGCTCGAGCATGCATCTAGAGGGCCCTATTCTATAGTGTCACCTAAATGCTAGA
GGATCTTTGTGAAGGAACCTTACTTCTGTGGTGTGACATAATTGGACAAACTACCTACAGAGATTTAAAG
CTCTAAGGTAAATATAAAATTTTTAAGTGTATAATGTGTTAAACTACTGATTCTAATTGTTTGTGTATTT
TAGATTCCAACCTATGGAACTGATGAATGGGAGCAGTGGTGGAATG
