>Addgene plasmid #60895 | CFP(1-158) in pcDNAI/Amp | addgene partial sequence | sequence record 118776 | SP6 5'-ATTTAGGTGACACTATAG-3'
ATCTCTGCTTGTCGGCGGTGATATAGACGTTGTGGCTGATGTAGTTGTACTCCAGCTTGTGCCCCAGGAT
GTTGCCGTCCTCCTTGAAGTCGATGCCCTTCAGCTCGATGCGGTTCACCAGGGTGTCGCCCTCGAACTTC
ACCTCGGCGCGGGTCTTGTAGTTGCCGTCGTCCTTGAAGAAGATGGTGCGCTCCTGGACGTAGCCTTCGG
GCATGGCGGACTTGAAGAAGTCGTGCTGCTTCATGTGGTCGGGGTAGCGGCTGAAGCACTGCACGCCCCA
GGTCAGGGTGGTCACGAGGGTGGGCCAGGGCACGGGCAGCTTGCCGGTGGTGCAGATGAACTTCAGGGTC
AGCTTGCCGTAGGTGGCATCGCCCTCGCCCTCGCCGGACACGCTGAACTTGTGGCCGTTTACGTCGCCGT
CCAGCTCGACCAGGATGGGCACCACCCCGGTGAACAGCTCCTCGCCCTTGCTCACCATGGTGGCGGATCC
GAGCTCGGTACCAAGCTTGGGTCTCCCTATAGTGAGTCGTATTAATTTCGATAAGCCAGTAAGCAGTGGG
TTCTCTAGTTAGCCAGAGAGCTCTGCTTATATAGACCTCCCACCGTACACGCCTACCGCCCATTTGCGTC
AATGGGGCGGAGTTGTTACGACATTTTGGAAAGTCCCGTTGATTTTGGTGCCAAAACAAACTCCCATTGA
CGTCAATGGGGTGGAGACTTGGAAATCCCCGTGAGTCAAACCGCTATCCACGCCCATTGATGTACTGCC
